>Addgene plasmid #106173 | pLenti- V6.3 Ultra-Chili | addgene full sequence | sequence record 207442 | Addgene NGS Result
CAGTGAGCGAGGAAGCGGAAGAGCGCCCAATACGCAAACCGCCTCTCCCCGCGCGTTGGCCGATTCATTA
ATGCAGCTGGCACGACAGGTTTCCCGACTGGAAAGCGGGCAGTGAGCGCAACGCAATTAATGTGAGTTAG
CTCACTCATTAGGCACCCCAGGCTTTACACTTTATGCTTCCGGCTCGTATGTTGTGTGGAATTGTGAGCG
GATAACAATTTCACACAGGAAACAGCTATGACCATGATTACGCCAAGCGCGCAATTAACCCTCACTAAAG
GGAACAAAAGCTGGAGCTGCAAGCTTAATGTAGTCTTATGCAATACTCTTGTAGTCTTGCAACATGGTAA
CGATGAGTTAGCAACATGCCTTACAAGGAGAGAAAAAGCACCGTGCATGCCGATTGGTGGAAGTAAGGTG
GTACGATCGTGCCTTATTAGGAAGGCAACAGACGGGTCTGACATGGATTGGACGAACCACTGAATTGCCG
CATTGCAGAGATATTGTATTTAAGTGCCTAGCTCGATACATAAACGGGTCTCTCTGGTTAGACCAGATCT
GAGCCTGGGAGCTCTCTGGCTAACTAGGGAACCCACTGCTTAAGCCTCAATAAAGCTTGCCTTGAGTGCT
TCAAGTAGTGTGTGCCCGTCTGTTGTGTGACTCTGGTAACTAGAGATCCCTCAGACCCTTTTAGTCAGTG
TGGAAAATCTCTAGCAGTGGCGCCCGAACAGGGACTTGAAAGCGAAAGGGAAACCAGAGGAGCTCTCTCG
ACGCAGGACTCGGCTTGCTGAAGCGCGCACGGCAAGAGGCGAGGGGCGGCGACTGGTGAGTACGCCAAAA
ATTTTGACTAGCGGAGGCTAGAAGGAGAGAGATGGGTGCGAGAGCGTCAGTATTAAGCGGGGGAGAATTA
GATCGCGATGGGAAAAAATTCGGTTAAGGCCAGGGGGAAAGAAAAAATATAAATTAAAACATATAGTATG
GGCAAGCAGGGAGCTAGAACGATTCGCAGTTAATCCTGGCCTGTTAGAAACATCAGAAGGCTGTAGACAA
ATACTGGGACAGCTACAACCATCCCTTCAGACAGGATCAGAAGAACTTAGATCATTATATAATACAGTAG
CAACCCTCTATTGTGTGCATCAAAGGATAGAGATAAAAGACACCAAGGAAGCTTTAGACAAGATAGAGGA
AGAGCAAAACAAAAGTAAGACCACCGCACAGCAAGCGGCCGCTGATCTTCAGACCTGGAGGAGGAGATAT
GAGGGACAATTGGAGAAGTGAATTATATAAATATAAAGTAGTAAAAATTGAACCATTAGGAGTAGCACCC
ACCAAGGCAAAGAGAAGAGTGGTGCAGAGAGAAAAAAGAGCAGTGGGAATAGGAGCTTTGTTCCTTGGGT
TCTTGGGAGCAGCAGGAAGCACTATGGGCGCAGCGTCAATGACGCTGACGGTACAGGCCAGACAATTATT
GTCTGGTATAGTGCAGCAGCAGAACAATTTGCTGAGGGCTATTGAGGCGCAACAGCATCTGTTGCAACTC
ACAGTCTGGGGCATCAAGCAGCTCCAGGCAAGAATCCTGGCTGTGGAAAGATACCTAAAGGATCAACAGC
TCCTGGGGATTTGGGGTTGCTCTGGAAAACTCATTTGCACCACTGCTGTGCCTTGGAATGCTAGTTGGAG
TAATAAATCTCTGGAACAGATTTGGAATCACACGACCTGGATGGAGTGGGACAGAGAAATTAACAATTAC
ACAAGCTTAATACACTCCTTAATTGAAGAATCGCAAAACCAGCAAGAAAAGAATGAACAAGAATTATTGG
AATTAGATAAATGGGCAAGTTTGTGGAATTGGTTTAACATAACAAATTGGCTGTGGTATATAAAATTATT
CATAATGATAGTAGGAGGCTTGGTAGGTTTAAGAATAGTTTTTGCTGTACTTTCTATAGTGAATAGAGTT
AGGCAGGGATATTCACCATTATCGTTTCAGACCCACCTCCCAACCCCGAGGGGACCCGACAGGCCCGAAG
GAATAGAAGAAGAAGGTGGAGAGAGAGACAGAGACAGATCCATTCGATTAGTGAACGGATCTCGACGGTA
TCGGTTAACTTTTAAAAGAAAAGGGGGGATTGGGGGGTACAGTGCAGGGGAAAGAATAGTAGACATAATA
GCAACAGACATACAAACTAAAGAATTACAAAAACAAATTACAAAAATTCAAAATTTTATCGATAAGCTTG
GGAGTTCCGCGTTACATAACTTACGGTAAATGGCCCGCCTGGCTGACCGCCCAACGACCCCCGCCCATTG
ACGTCAATAATGACGTATGTTCCCATAGTAACGCCAATAGGGACTTTCCATTGACGTCAATGGGTGGAGT
ATTTACGGTAAACTGCCCACTTGGCAGTACATCAAGTGTATCATATGCCAAGTACGCCCCCTATTGACGT
CAATGACGGTAAATGGCCCGCCTGGCATTATGCCCAGTACATGACCTTATGGGACTTTCCTACTTGGCAG
TACATCTACGTATTAGTCATCGCTATTACCATGGTGATGCGGTTTTGGCAGTACATCAATGGGCGTGGAT
AGCGGTTTGACTCACGGGGATTTCCAAGTCTCCACCCCATTGACGTCAATGGGAGTTTGTTTTGGCACCA
AAATCAACGGGACTTTCCAAAATGTCGTAACAACTCCGCCCCATTGACGCAAATGGGCGGTAGGCGTGTA
CGGTGGGAGGTCTATATAAGCAGAGCTCGTTTAGTGAACCGTCAGATCGCCTGGAGACGCCATCCACGCT
GTTTTGACCTCCATAGAAGACACCGACTCTAGGGCTGCAGGTCCGATCCACCGGTGGATCGATCCCGCCA
CCATGGTGAGCAAGGGCGAGGAGGTCATCAAAGAGTTCATGCGCTTCAAGGTGCGCATGGAGGGCTCCAT
GAACGGCCACGAGTTCGAGATCGAGGGCGAGGGCGAGGGCCGCCCCTACGAGGGCACCCAGACCGCCAAG
CTGAAGGTGACCAAGGGCGGCCCCCTGCCCTTCGCCTGGGACATCCTGTCCCCCCAGTTCATGTACGGCT
CCAAGGCGTACGTGAAGCACCCCGCCGACATCCCCGATTACAAGAAGCTGTCCTTCCCCGAGGGCTTCAA
GTGGGAGCGCGTGATGAACTTCGAGGACGGCGGTCTGGTGACCGTGACCCAGGACTCCTCCCTGCAGGAC
GGCACGCTGATCTACAAGGTGAAGATGCGCGGCACCAACTTCCCCCCCGACGGCCCCGTAATGCAGAAGA
AGACCATGGGCTGGGAGGCCTCCACCGAGCGCCTGTACCCCCGCGACGGCGTGCTGAAGGGCGAGATCCA
CCAGGCCCTGAAGCTGAAGGACGGCGGCCACTACCTGGTGGAGTTCAAGACCATCTACATGGCCAAGAAG
CCCGTGCAACTGCCCGGCTACTACTACGTGGACACCAAGCTGGACATCACCTCCCACAACGAGGACTACA
CCATCGTGGAACAGTACGAGCGCTCCGAGGGCCGCCACCACCTGTTCCTGTACGGCATGGACGAGCTGTA
CAAGGGATCTGGAGCAACAAACTTCTCACTACTCAAACAAGCAGGTGACGTGGAGGAGAATCCCGGGCCT
TCTAGAGGATCCGGCTCCGGCGAGGGCAGGGGAAGTCTACTAACATGCGGGGACGTGGAGGAAAATCCCG
GCCCAGCTAGCGTGTGATCAGAATTCGTTCCGGAGTCGTCGACTCTAGAGGGCCCGCGGTTCGAAGGTAA
GCCTATCCCTAACCCTCTCCTCGGTCTCGATTCTACGCGTACCGGTTAGTAATGATCGACAATCAACCTC
TGGATTACAAAATTTGTGAAAGATTGACTGGTATTCTTAACTATGTTGCTCCTTTTACGCTATGTGGATA
CGCTGCTTTAATGCCTTTGTATCATGCTATTGCTTCCCGTATGGCTTTCATTTTCTCCTCCTTGTATAAA
TCCTGGTTGCTGTCTCTTTATGAGGAGTTGTGGCCCGTTGTCAGGCAACGTGGCGTGGTGTGCACTGTGT
TTGCTGACGCAACCCCCACTGGTTGGGGCATTGCCACCACCTGTCAGCTCCTTTCCGGGACTTTCGCTTT
CCCCCTCCCTATTGCCACGGCGGAACTCATCGCCGCCTGCCTTGCCCGCTGCTGGACAGGGGCTCGGCTG
TTGGGCACTGACAATTCCGTGGTGTTGTCGGGGAAGCTGACGTCCTTTCCATGGCTGCTCGCCTGTGTTG
CCACCTGGATTCTGCGCGGGACGTCCTTCTGCTACGTCCCTTCGGCCCTCAATCCAGCGGACCTTCCTTC
CCGCGGCCTGCTGCCGGCTCTGCGGCCTCTTCCGCGTCTTCGCCTTCGCCCTCAGACGAGTCGGATCTCC
CTTTGGGCCGCCTCCCCGCCTGGCGATGGTACCGGTGTGGAAAGTCCCCAGGCTCCCCAGCAGGCAGAAG
TATGCAAAGCATGCATCTCAATTAGTCAGCAACCAGGTGTGGAAAGTCCCCAGGCTCCCCAGCAGGCAGA
AGTATGCAAAGCATGCATCTCAATTAGTCAGCAACCATAGTCCCGCCCCTAACTCCGCCCATCCCGCCCC
TAACTCCGCCCAGTTCCGCCCATTCTCCGCCCCATGGCTGACTAATTTTTTTTATTTATGCAGAGGCCGA
GGCCGCCTCTGCCTCTGAGCTATTCCAGAAGTAGTGAGGAGGCTTTTTTGGAGGCCTAGGCTTTTGCAAA
AAGCTCCCGGGAGCTTGTATATCCATTTTCGGATCTGATCAGCACGTGTTGACAATTAATCATCGGCATA
GTATATCGGCATAGTATAATACGACAAGGTGAGGAACTAAACCATGGCCAAGCCTTTGTCTCAAGAAGAA
TCCACCCTCATTGAAAGAGCAACGGCTACAATCAACAGCATCCCCATCTCTGAAGACTACAGCGTCGCCA
GCGCAGCTCTCTCTAGCGACGGCCGCATCTTCACTGGTGTCAATGTATATCATTTTACTGGGGGACCTTG
TGCAGAACTCGTGGTGCTGGGCACTGCTGCTGCTGCGGCAGCTGGCAACCTGACTTGTATCGTCGCGATC
GGAAATGAGAACAGGGGCATCTTGAGCCCCTGCGGACGGTGCCGACAGGTGCTTCTCGATCTGCATCCTG
GGATCAAAGCCATAGTGAAGGACAGTGATGGACAGCCGACGGCAGTTGGGATTCGTGAATTGCTGCCCTC
TGGTTATGTGTGGGAGGGCTAAGCACAATTCGAGCTCGGTACCTTTAAGACCAATGACTTACAAGGCAGC
TGTAGATCTTAGCCACTTTTTAAAAGAAAAGGGGGGACTGGAAGGGCTAATTCACTCCCAACGAAGACAA
GATCTGCTTTTTGCTTGTACTGGGTCTCTCTGGTTAGACCAGATCTGAGCCTGGGAGCTCTCTGGCTAAC
TAGGGAACCCACTGCTTAAGCCTCAATAAAGCTTGCCTTGAGTGCTTCAAGTAGTGTGTGCCCGTCTGTT
GTGTGACTCTGGTAACTAGAGATCCCTCAGACCCTTTTAGTCAGTGTGGAAAATCTCTAGCAGTAGTAGT
TCATGTCATCTTATTATTCAGTATTTATAACTTGCAAAGAAATGAATATCAGAGAGTGAGAGGAACTTGT
TTATTGCAGCTTATAATGGTTACAAATAAAGCAATAGCATCACAAATTTCACAAATAAAGCATTTTTTTC
ACTGCATTCTAGTTGTGGTTTGTCCAAACTCATCAATGTATCTTATCATGTCTGGCTCTAGCTATCCCGC
CCCTAACTCCGCCCATCCCGCCCCTAACTCCGCCCAGTTCCGCCCATTCTCCGCCCCATGGCTGACTAAT
TTTTTTTATTTATGCAGAGGCCGAGGCCGCCTCGGCCTCTGAGCTATTCCAGAAGTAGTGAGGAGGCTTT
TTTGGAGGCCTAGGGACGTACCCAATTCGCCCTATAGTGAGTCGTATTACGCGCGCTCACTGGCCGTCGT
TTTACAACGTCGTGACTGGGAAAACCCTGGCGTTACCCAACTTAATCGCCTTGCAGCACATCCCCCTTTC
GCCAGCTGGCGTAATAGCGAAGAGGCCCGCACCGATCGCCCTTCCCAACAGTTGCGCAGCCTGAATGGCG
AATGGG
[124 nt withheld, positions 6167-6290]
C
[91 nt withheld, positions 6292-6382]
A
[49 nt withheld, positions 6384-6432]
CCTTTGACGTTGGAGTCCACGTTCTTT
[37 nt withheld, positions 6460-6496]
ACCCTATCTCGGTCTATTCTTTTGATTTATAAGGGATTTTGCCGATTTCGGCCTATTGGTTAAAAAATGA
GCTGATTTAACAAAAATTTAACGCGAATTTTAACAAAATATTAACGCTTACAATTTAGGTGGCACTTTTC
GGGGAAATGTGCGCGGAACCCCTATTTGTTTATTTTTCTAAATACATTCAAATATGTATCCGCTCATGAG
ACAATAACCCTGATAAATGCTTCAATAATATTGAAAAAGGAAGAGTATGAGTATTCAACATTTCCGTGTC
GCCCTTATTCCCTTTTTTGCGGCATTTTGCCTTCCTGTTTTTGCTCACCCAGAAACGCTGGTGAAAGTAA
AAGATGCTGAAGATCAGTTGGGTGCACGAGTGGGTTACATCGAACTGGATCTCAACAGCGGTAAGATCCT
TGAGAGTTTTCGCCCCGAAGAACGTTTTCCAATGATGAGCACTTTTAAAGTTCTGCTATGTGGCGCGGTA
TTATCCCGTATTGACGCCGGGCAAGAGCAACTCGGTCGCCGCATACACTATTCTCAGAATGACTTGGTTG
AGTACTCACCAGTCACAGAAAAGCATCTTACGGATGGCATGACAGTAAGAGAATTATGCAGTGCTGCCAT
AACCATGAGTGATAACACTGCGGCCAACTTACTTCTGACAACGATCGGAGGACCGAAGGAGCTAACCGCT
TTTTTGCACAACATGGGGGATCATGTAACTCGCCTTGATCGTTGGGAACCGGAGCTGAATGAAGCCATAC
CAAACGACGAGCGTGACACCACGATGCCTGTAGCAATGGCAACAACGTTGCGCAAACTATTAACTGGCGA
ACTACTTACTCTAGCTTCCCGGCAACAATTAATAGACTGGATGGAGGCGGATAAAGTTGCAGGACCACTT
CTGCGCTCGGCCCTTCCGGCTGGCTGGTTTATTGCTGATAAATCTGGAGCCGGTGAGCGTGGGTCTCGCG
GTATCATTGCAGCACTGGGGCCAGATGGTAAGCCCTCCCGTATCGTAGTTATCTACACGACGGGGAGTCA
GGCAACTATGGATGAACGAAATAGACAGATCGCTGAGATAGGTGCCTCACTGATTAAGCATTGGTAACTG
TCAGACCAAGTTTACTCATATATACTTTAGATTGATTTAAAACTTCATTTTTAATTTAAAAGGATCTAGG
TGAAGATCCTTTTTGATAATCTCATGACCAAAATCCCTTAACGTGAGTTTTCGTTCCACTGAGCGTCAGA
CCCCGTAGAAAAGATCAAAGGATCTTCTTGAGATCCTTTTTTTCTGCGCGTAATCTGCTGCTTGCAAACA
AAAAAACCACCGCTACCAGCGGTGGTTTGTTTGCCGGATCAAGAGCTACCAACTCTTTTTCCGAAGGTAA
CTGGCTTCAGCAGAGCGCAGATACCAAATACTGTTCTTCTAGTGTAGCCGTAGTTAGGCCACCACTTCAA
GAACTCTGTAGCACCGCCTACATACCTCGCTCTGCTAATCCTGTTACCAGTGGCTGCTGCCAGTGGCGAT
AAGTCGTGTCTTACCGGGTTGGACTCAAGACGATAGTTACCGGATAAGGCGCAGCGGTCGGGCTGAACGG
GGGGTTCGTGCACACAGCCCAGCTTGGAGCGAACGACCTACACCGAACTGAGATACCTACAGCGTGAGCT
ATGAGAAAGCGCCACGCTTCCCGAAGGGAGAAAGGCGGACAGGTATCCGGTAAGCGGCAGGGTCGGAACA
GGAGAGCGCACGAGGGAGCTTCCAGGGGGAAACGCCTGGTATCTTTATAGTCCTGTCGGGTTTCGCCACC
TCTGACTTGAGCGTCGATTTTTGTGATGCTCGTCAGGGGGGCGGAGCCTATGGAAAAACGCCAGCAACGC
GGCCTTTTTACGGTTCCTGGCCTTTTGCTGGCCTTTTGCTCACATGTTCTTTCCTGCGTTATCCCCTGAT
TCTGTGGATAACCGTATTACCGCCTTTGAGTGAGCTGATACCGCTCGCCGCAGCCGAACGACCGAGCGCA
GCGAGT
Features (pLannotate 1.2.2; 31 found; start..end, strand, type, name):
     23..115     +  CDS            lacI (fragment): lac repressor; lacI; The lac repressor binds to the lac operator to inhibit transcription in E. coli. This inhibition can be relieved by adding lactose or isopropyl-β-D-thiogalactopyranoside (IPTG).
    128..149     +  protein_bind   CAP binding site: CAP binding activates transcription in the presence of cAMP. E. coli catabolite activator protein
    164..194     +  promoter       lac promoter: promoter for the E. coli lac operon
    202..218     +  protein_bind   lac operator: The lac repressor binds to the lac operator to inhibit transcription in E. coli. This inhibition can be relieved by adding lactose or isopropyl-β-D-thiogalactopyranoside (IPTG). lac repressor encoded by lacI
    263..281     +  promoter       T3 promoter: promoter for bacteriophage T3 RNA polymerase
    309..535     +  promoter       RSV promoter: Rous sarcoma virus enhancer/promoter
    536..716     +  LTR            5' LTR (truncated): truncated 5' long terminal repeat (LTR) from HIV-1
    763..888     +  misc_feature   HIV-1 Ψ: packaging signal of human immunodeficiency virus type 1
    872..1235    +  CDS            HIV-1 gag (fragment): gag protein from human immunodeficiency virus 1; gag
   1381..1614    +  misc_feature   RRE: The Rev response element (RRE) of HIV-1 allows for Rev-dependent mRNA export from the nucleus to the cytoplasm.
   1991..2091    +  CDS            Rev (fragment): human immunodeficiency virus 1 (HIV-1) Rev protein; rev; enhances nuclear export of unspliced and incompletely spliced viral mRNAs
   2110..2227    +  misc_feature   cPPT/CTS: central polypurine tract and central termination sequence of HIV-1
   2250..2553    +  enhancer       CMV enhancer: human cytomegalovirus immediate early enhancer
   2554..2757    +  promoter       CMV promoter: human cytomegalovirus (CMV) immediate early promoter
   2873..3574    +  CDS            dTomato: dTomato is a basic (constitutively fluorescent) orange fluorescent protein published in 2004, derived from Discosoma sp.. It is reported to be a somewhat slowly-maturing dimer with low acid sensitivity.
   3662..3714    +  CDS            T2A (fragment): 2A peptide from Thosea asigna virus capsid protein Eukaryotic ribosomes fail to insert a peptide bond between the Gly and Pro residues, yielding separate polypeptides.
   3776..3817    +  CDS            V5 tag: epitope tag from simian virus 5
   3841..4429    +  misc_feature   WPRE: woodchuck hepatitis virus posttranscriptional regulatory element
   4444..4760    +  promoter       SV40 promoter: SV40 enhancer and early promoter
   4808..4855    +  promoter       EM7 promoter: synthetic bacterial promoter&nbsp
   4874..5272    +  CDS            BSD: blasticidin S deaminase; Aspergillus terreus BSD; confers resistance to blasticidin
   5289..5357    +  CDS            nef (fragment): NEF_HV1Z2 - Experimental evidence at protein level: Swiss-Prot protein existence level 1. Extracellular Nef protein targets CD4(+) T-lymphocytes for apoptosis by interacting with CXCR4 surface receptors. From Human immunodeficiency virus type 1 group M subtype D (isolate Z2/CDC-Z34) (HIV-1).
   5359..5592    +  LTR            3' LTR (ΔU3): self-inactivating 3' long terminal repeat (LTR) from HIV-1
   5664..5785    +  polyA_signal   SV40 poly(A) signal: SV40 polyadenylation signal
   5825..5960    +  rep_origin     SV40 ori: SV40 origin of replication
   5981..5999    -  promoter       T7 promoter: promoter for bacteriophage T7 RNA polymerase
   6007..6162    +  CDS            lacZα (fragment): LacZα fragment of β-galactosidase; lacZ fragment
   6167..6595    +  rep_origin     f1 ori (sequence partly withheld): f1 bacteriophage origin of replication; arrow indicates direction of (+) strand synthesis
   6648..6752    +  promoter       AmpR promoter: bla
   6753..7613    +  CDS            AmpR: β-lactamase; bla; confers resistance to ampicillin, carbenicillin, and related antibiotics
   7784..8372    +  rep_origin     ori: high-copy-number ColE1/pMB1/pBR322/pUC origin of replication
