[The description below was written by a language model from this plasmid's Addgene catalogue record and pLannotate feature annotations shown in this document.]
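Description:
pLenti- V6.3 Ultra-Chili is a third-generation-style, self-inactivating HIV-1 lentiviral transfer plasmid for mammalian expression, built on the Invitrogen pLenti6.3/TO/V5-DEST backbone. The dTomato and P2A-T2A multiple cloning site module from pUltra-Chili was moved into it by In-Fusion cloning, with the PstI and SalI sites retained. It is propagated in E. coli as a high-copy plasmid via a ColE1/pUC-type origin with ampicillin resistance, and it also carries an f1 ori and remnants of lac/lacZα cloning sequences. The sequenced record is 8,532 nt, shorter than the listed 9,351 bp size of the parental backbone, presumably because backbone sequence was replaced during cloning.

The viral portion begins with an RSV promoter fused to a truncated 5' LTR, which makes genomic RNA production Tat-independent. This is followed by the Ψ packaging signal with a gag fragment, the RRE for Rev-dependent nuclear export and the cPPT/CTS element. Downstream, the CMV enhancer/promoter drives the 702 bp dTomato reading frame, followed by the 2A region; the annotation detects only a T2A fragment, while the catalogue lists both P2A and T2A. The intent is that a gene of interest cloned after the 2A sequences is co-translated with the red fluorescent reporter and released as a separate polypeptide. A V5 epitope tag from the backbone lies downstream, followed by a WPRE to enhance transcript expression. An SV40 promoter/EM7 promoter pair then drives blasticidin S deaminase for selection of transduced cells, ahead of the ΔU3 3' LTR and SV40 polyadenylation signal. The construct serves for making blasticidin-selectable, red-fluorescent cell lines, with or without a co-expressed transgene. The purpose line calls the reporter tdTomato, but the insert field and annotation indicate dTomato.
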