Addgene plasmid #106173: pLenti- V6.3 Ultra-Chili
Purpose: lentiviral CMV driven tdTomato-P2A-T2A, Blasticidin selectable
Depositing lab: Ewa Snaar-Jagalska. Depositing organization: Leiden University.
Backbone
  Vector backbone: pLenti6.3/TO/V5-DEST
  Backbone manufacturer: invitrogen
  Backbone size w/o insert (bp): 9351
  Modifications to backbone: pUltra-Chili sTomato and P2A-T2A MCS cloned into pLenti 6.3 (through in-fusion cloning, linearized through PstI and SalI digestion, restriction sites maintained)
  Vector type: Mammalian Expression, Lentiviral
  Selectable markers: Blasticidin
Growth in bacteria
  Bacterial resistance: Ampicillin, 100 μg/mL
  Growth temperature: 37°C
  Growth strain: NEB Stable
  Copy number: High Copy
Gene/Insert
  Gene/Insert name: dTomato
  Species: Synthetic
  Insert size (bp): 702
  Promoter: CMV
  Tag / fusion protein: T2A, P2A
  Cloning method: Ligation Independent Cloning
  Sequencing primers: 5′ CGCAAATGGGCGGTAGGCGTG; 3′ TTGGTCACCTTCAGCTTGG
Resource information
  A portion of this plasmid was derived from a plasmid made by: insert derived from pUltra-Chili (Plasmid #48687)
Terms and licenses: Academic/Nonprofit Terms; Industry Terms: Not Available to Industry
How to cite: pLenti- V6.3 Ultra-Chili was a gift from Ewa Snaar-Jagalska (Addgene plasmid # 106173 ; http://n2t.net/addgene:106173 ; RRID:Addgene_106173)
